>Addgene plasmid #233818 | pWN018 | addgene full sequence | sequence record 469339 | Addgene NGS Result
TTGAGATCCTTTTTTTCTGCGCGTAATCTGCTGCTTGCAAACAAAAAAACCACCGCTACCAGCGGTGGTT
TGTTTGCCGGATCAAGAGCTACCAACTCTTTTTCCGAAGGTAACTGGCTTCAGCAGAGCGCAGATACCAA
ATACTGTTCTTCTAGTGTAGCCGTAGTTAGGCCACCACTTCAAGAACTCTGTAGCACCGCCTACATACCT
CGCTCTGCTAATCCTGTTACCAGTGGCTGCTGCCAGTGGCGATAAGTCGTGTCTTACCGGGTTGGACTCA
AGACGATAGTTACCGGATAAGGCGCAGCGGTCGGGCTGAACGGGGGGTTCGTGCACACAGCCCAGCTTGG
AGCGAACGACCTACACCGAACTGAGATACCTACAGCGTGAGCTATGAGAAAGCGCCACGCTTCCCGAAGG
GAGAAAGGCGGACAGGTATCCGGTAAGCGGCAGGGTCGGAACAGGAGAGCGCACGAGGGAGCTTCCAGGG
GGAAACGCCTGGTATCTTTATAGTCCTGTCGGGTTTCGCCACCTCTGACTTGAGCGTCGATTTTTGTGAT
GCTCGTCAGGGGGGCGGAGCCTATGGAAAAACGCCAGCAACGCGGCCTTTTTACGGTTCCTGGCCTTTTG
CTGGCCTTTTGCTCACATGTTCTTTCCTGCGTTATCCCCTGATTCTGTGGATAACCGTAGTCGGTCTCAT
TCTGGGGCGAGCGCGGGCATGGCGTCAATGACTGGGGGCCAGCAAATGGGGAGTACGTTGTACCAAGAGT
TTGACGAGATGGAAGAGTGTTCACAACATGGCAAGAAGAAGGGTGACATCGACACGTACAGATACATAGG
CTCTAGTGGGACAGGCTGCGTAGTAATCGTGGGCAGAATTGTCCTAAGCGGATCCGGAACCAGTGCGCCT
ATCACCGCCTACGCACAACAAACCAGGGGACTATTGGGCTGTATCATAACAAGCCTAACTGGAAGAGACA
AAAATCAAGTCGAGGGCGAGGTTCAGATCGTATCTACGGCAACTCAGACCTTTCTTGCCACGTGCATAAA
CGGCGTGTGCTGGGCCGTATATCATGGGGCTGGCACAAGAACGATAGCGAGTCCTAAGGGTCCTGTTATT
CAAATGTATACCAACGTAGACCAGGATCTAGTCGGCTGGCCCGCGCCCCAAGGCTCTAGGAGTCTTACCC
CTTGCACGTGCGGGTCCTCAGACTTATACCTGGTAACGAGGCACGCAGATGTTATACCTGTGCGTAGAAG
GGGTGACAGTAGAGGATCTCTTTTATCCCCCCGTCCCATTAGCTACTTAAAGGGTAGCTCTGGGGGGCCG
TTGTTATGTCCGGCAGGACATGCCGTCGGGTTATTCAGAGCGGCTGTTTGTACGAGGGGTGTTGCAAAAG
CAGTAGATTTTATACCGGTTGAGAACTTAGAGACAACGATGAGGTCCCCGGTTTTTACAGACAACTCATC
TCCACCTGCTGTTACACTGACCCACCCCATCACCAAAATTGACAGGGAGGTTCTCTACCAGGAATTTGAC
GAAATGGAGGAGTGCTCACAACACTATCCATACGACGTACCAGATTATGCTGGATCCTGAGACCAGACCA
ATAAAAAACGCCCGGCGGCAACCGAGCGTTCTGAACAAATCCAGATGGAGTTCTGAGGTCATTACTGGAT
CTATCAACAGGAGTCCAAGCGAGCTCGATATCAAATTACGCCCCGCCCTGCCACTCATCGCAGTACTGTT
GTAATTCATTAAGCATTCTGCCGACATGGAAGCCATCACAAACGGCATGATGAACCTGAATCGCCAGCGG
CATCAGCACCTTGTCGCCTTGCGTATAATATTTGCCCATGGTGAAAACGGGGGCGAAGAAGTTGTCCATA
TTGGCCACGTTTAAATCAAAACTGGTGAAACTCACCCAGGGATTGGCTGAAACGAAAAACATATTCTCAA
TAAACCCTTTAGGGAAATAGGCCAGGTTTTCACCGTAACACGCCACATCTTGCGAATATATGTGTAGAAA
CTGCCGGAAATCGTCGTGGTATTCACTCCAGAGCGATGAAAACGTTTCAGTTTGCTCATGGAAAACGGTG
TAACAAGGGTGAACACTATCCCATATCACCAGCTCACCGTCTTTCATTGCCATACGAAATTCCGGATGAG
CATTCATCAGGCGGGCAAGAATGTGAATAAAGGCCGGATAAAACTTGTGCTTATTTTTCTTTACGGTCTT
TAAAAAGGCCGTAATATCCAGCTGAACGGTCTGGTTATAGGTACATTGAGCAACTGACTGAAATGCCTCA
AAATGTTCTTTACGATGCCATTGGGATATATCAACGGTGGTATATCCAGTGATTTTTTTCTCCATTTTAG
CTTCCTTAGCTCCTGAAAATCTCGATAACTCAAAAAATACGCCCGGTAGTGATCTTATTTCATTATGGTG
AAAGTTGGAACCTCTTACGTGCCCGATCAATCATGACCAAAATCCCTTAACGTGAGTTTTCGTTCCACTG
AGCGTCAGACCCCGTAGAAAAGATCAAAGGATCTTC
Features (pLannotate 1.2.2; 6 found; start..end, strand, type, name):
      1..589     +  rep_origin     ori: high-copy-number ColE1/pMB1/pBR322/pUC origin of replication
    905..1483    +  CDS            POLG_HCV77 (fragment): Experimental evidence at protein level: Swiss-Prot protein existence level 1. [RNA-directed RNA polymerase]: RNA-dependent RNA polymerase that performs primer-template recognition and RNA synthesis during viral replication. From Hepatitis C virus genotype 1a (isolate H77) (HCV).
   1568..1587    +  CDS            HA (fragment): HA (human influenza hemagglutinin) epitope tag
   1611..1645    -  terminator     lambda t0 terminator: minimal transcription terminator from phage lambda (Scholtissek and Grosse, 1987)
   1719..2375    -  CDS            cat: CAT_ECOLX - Experimental evidence at protein level: Swiss-Prot protein existence level 1. This enzyme is an effector of chloramphenicol resistance in bacteria. From Escherichia coli. This protein is used as a marker in many commonly used cloning vectors, such as pACYC184.
   2376..2473    -  promoter       cat promoter: promoter of the E. coli cat gene encoding chloramphenicol acetyltransferase
