[The description below was written by a language model from this plasmid's Addgene catalogue record and pLannotate feature annotations shown in this document.]
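Description:
pWN018 is a small (about 2.6 kb) part plasmid for the MoClo Yeast Toolkit (MoClo-YTK), built in the pYTK001 part-entry backbone by Golden Gate cloning. It is catalogued as a yeast expression vector, but the annotated sequence contains only bacterial maintenance elements: a high-copy ColE1/pUC-type origin of replication and a chloramphenicol acetyltransferase (cat) gene driven by its own promoter and followed by a lambda t0 terminator. No yeast origin, yeast selectable marker, promoter or yeast terminator is annotated. This fits a storage plasmid that holds a single standardized part, rather than a vector that expresses anything in yeast by itself.

The part is NS3-V2, designated a type 3B part. In the YTK scheme this is the C-terminal portion of a split coding-sequence position, meant to be fused in frame behind a type 3A part during assembly of a transcription unit. The feature table identifies a segment of roughly 580 bp matching the hepatitis C virus genotype 1a (isolate H77) polyprotein. The automated annotation text describes the polymerase function of that polyprotein, but the insert name indicates the segment corresponds to the NS3 region. The catalogue lists the species as S. cerevisiae, which presumably reflects the intended host rather than the viral origin of the sequence. A fragment matching an HA epitope tag lies shortly downstream.

The record places the part among "NS3 systems" within a standardized set of MoClo-compatible inducible promoter systems for tunable gene expression in yeast. It does not state how version V2 differs from other NS3 parts, or what the inducing ligand and partner components are.
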