Addgene plasmid #233818: pWN018
Purpose: MoClo-YTK; type3B; NS3 systems; NS3-V2
Depositing lab: Jeff Hasty. Depositing organization: University of California, San Diego (UCSD). Publication: A Standardized Set of MoClo-Compatible Inducible Promoter Systems for Tunable Gene Expression in Yeast. O'Laughlin R, Tran Q, Lezia A, Ngamkanjanarat W, Emmanuele P, Hao N, Hasty J. ACS Synth Biol. 2024 Jan 19;13(1):85-102. doi: 10.1021/acssynbio.3c00184. Epub 2023 Dec 11. PubMed 38079574.
Backbone
  Vector backbone: pYTK001
  Vector type: Yeast Expression
Growth in bacteria
  Bacterial resistance: Chloramphenicol, 25 μg/mL
  Growth temperature: 37°C
  Growth strain: DH5alpha
  Copy number: High Copy
Gene/Insert
  Gene/Insert name: NS3-V2
  Species: S. cerevisiae (budding yeast)
  Cloning method: Golden Gate
Terms and licenses: Academic/Nonprofit Terms; Industry Terms: Not Available to Industry
How to cite: pWN018 was a gift from Jeff Hasty (Addgene plasmid # 233818 ; http://n2t.net/addgene:233818 ; RRID:Addgene_233818)
